>Addgene plasmid #152553 | pGBW-m4133949 | addgene full sequence | sequence record 425637 | Addgene NGS Result
CGTTACATAACTTACGGTAAATGGCCCGCCTGGCTGACCGCCCAACGACCCCCGCCCATTGACGTCAATA
ATGACGTATGTTCCCATAGTAACGCCAATAGGGACTTTCCATTGACGTCAATGGGTGGAGTATTTACGGT
AAACTGCCCACTTGGCAGTACATCAAGTGTATCATATGCCAAGTACGCCCCCTATTGACGTCAATGACGG
TAAATGGCCCGCCTGGCATTATGCCCAGTACATGACCTTATGGGACTTTCCTACTTGGCAGTACATCTAC
GTATTAGTCATCGCTATTACCATGCTGATGCGGTTTTGGCAGTACATCAATGGGCGTGGATAGCGGTTTG
ACTCACGGGGATTTCCAAGTCTCCACCCCATTGACGTCAATGGGAGTTTGTTTTGGCACCAAAATCAACG
GGACTTTCCAAAATGTCGTAACAACTCCGCCCCATTGACGCAAATGGGCGGTAGGCGTGTACGGTGGGAG
GTCTATATAAGCAGAGCTGGTTTAGTGAACCGTCAGATCAGATCTTTGTCGATCCTACCATCCACTCGAC
ACACCCGCCAGCGGCCGCCACCATGGGTTTTAGAAAAATGGCATTCCCATCTGGTAAAGTTGAGGGTTGT
ATGGTACAAGTAACTTGTGGTACAACTACACTTAACGGTCTTTGGCTTGATGACGTAGTTTACTGTCCAA
GACATGTGATCTGCACCTCTGAAGACATGCTTAACCCTAATTATGAAGATTTACTCATTCGTAAGTCTAA
TCATAATTTCTTGGTACAGGCTGGTAATGTTCAACTCAGGGTTATTGGACATTCTATGCAAAATTGTGTA
CTTAAGCTTAAGGTTGATACAGCCAATCCTAAGACACCTAAGTATAAGTTTGTTCGCATTCAACCAGGAC
AGACTTTTTCAGTGTTAGCTTGTTACAATGGTTCACCATCTGGTGTTTACCAATGTGCTATGAGGCCCAA
TTTCACTATTAAGGGTTCATTCCTTAATGGTTCATGTGGTAGTGTTGGTTTTAACATAGATTATGACTGT
GTCTCTTTTTGTTACATGCACCATATGGAATTACCAACTGGAGTTCATGCTGGCACAGACTTAGAAGGTA
ACTTTTATGGACCTTTTGTTGACAGGCAAACAGCACAAGCAGCTGGTACGGACACAACTATTACAGTTAA
TGTTTTAGCTTGGTTGTACGCTGCTGTTATAAATGGAGACAGGTGGTTTCTCAATCGATTTACCACAACT
CTTAATGACTTTAACCTTGTGGCTATGAAGTACAATTATGAACCTCTAACACAAGACCATGTTGACATAC
TAGGACCTCTTTCTGCTCAAACTGGAATTGCCGTTTTAGATATGTGTGCTTCATTAAAAGAATTACTGCA
AAATGGTATGAATGGACGTACCATATTGGGTAGTGCTTTATTAGAAGATGAATTTACACCTTTTGATGTT
GTTAGACAATGCTCAGGTGTTACTTTCGAAAACCTTTACTTTCAGTCGATGGATTATAAGGACCACGATG
GAGACTACAAAGATCATGACATTGATTACAAGGACGACGATGACAAATAAGGATCCGCAGGCCTCTGCTA
GCTTGACTGACTGAGATACAGCGTACCTTCAGCTCACAGACATGATAAGATACATTGATGAGTTTGGACA
AACCACAACTAGAATGCAGTGAAAAAAATGCTTTATTTGTGAAATTTGTGATGCTATTGCTTTATTTGTA
ACCATTATAAGCTGCAATAAACAAGTTAACAACAACAATTGCATTCATTTTATGTTTCAGGTTCAGGGGG
AGGTGTGGGAGGTTTTTTAAAGCAAGTAAAACCTCTACAAATGTGGTATTGGCCCATCTCTATCGGTATC
GTAGCATAACCCCTTGGGGCCTCTAAACGGGTCTTGAGGGGTTTTTTGTGCCCCTCGGGCCGGATTGCTA
TCTACCGGCATTGGCGCAGAAAAAAATGCCTGATGCGACGCTGCGCGTCTTATACTCCCACATATGCCAG
ATTCAGCAACGGATACGGCTTCCCCAACTTGCCCACTTCCATACGTGTCCTCCTTACCAGAAATTTATCC
TTAAGGTCGTCAGCTATCCTGCAGGCGATCTCTCGATTTCGATCAAGACATTCCTTTAATGGTCTTTTCT
GGACACCACTAGGGGTCAGAAGTAGTTCATCAAACTTTCTTCCCTCCCTAATCTCATTGGTTACCTTGGG
CTATCGAAACTTAATTAACCAGTCAAGTCAGCTACTTGGCGAGATCGACTTGTCTGGGTTTCGACTACGC
TCAGAATTGCGTCAGTCAAGTTCGATCTGGTCCTTGCTATTGCACCCGTTCTCCGATTACGAGTTTCATT
TAAATCATGTGAGCAAAAGGCCAGCAAAAGGCCAGGAACCGTAAAAAGGCCGCGTTGCTGGCGTTTTTCC
ATAGGCTCCGCCCCCCTGACGAGCATCACAAAAATCGACGCTCAAGTCAGAGGTGGCGAAACCCGACAGG
ACTATAAAGATACCAGGCGTTTCCCCCTGGAAGCTCCCTCGTGCGCTCTCCTGTTCCGACCCTGCCGCTT
ACCGGATACCTGTCCGCCTTTCTCCCTTCGGGAAGCGTGGCGCTTTCTCATAGCTCACGCTGTAGGTATC
TCAGTTCGGTGTAGGTCGTTCGCTCCAAGCTGGGCTGTGTGCACGAACCCCCCGTTCAGCCCGACCGCTG
CGCCTTATCCGGTAACTATCGTCTTGAGTCCAACCCGGTAAGACACGACTTATCGCCACTGGCAGCAGCC
ACTGGTAACAGGATTAGCAGAGCGAGGTATGTAGGCGGTGCTACAGAGTTCTTGAAGTGGTGGCCTAACT
ACGGCTACACTAGAAGAACAGTATTTGGTATCTGCGCTCTGCTGAAGCCAGTTACCTTCGGAAAAAGAGT
TGGTAGCTCTTGATCCGGCAAACAAACCACCGCTGGTAGCGGTGGTTTTTTTGTTTGCAAGCAGCAGATT
ACGCGCAGAAAAAAAGGATCTCAAGAAGATCCTTTGATCTTTTCTACGGGGTCTGACGCTCAGTGGAACG
AAAACTCACGTTAAGGGATTTTGGTCATGAGATTATCAAAAAGGATCTTCACCTAGATCCTTTTAAATTA
AAAATGAAGTTTTAAATCAATCTAAAGTATATATGAGTAAACTTGGTCTGACAGTTACCAATGCTTAATC
AGTGAGGCACCTATCTCAGCGATCTGTCTATTTCGTTCATCCATAGTTGCATTTAAATTTCCGAACTCTC
CAAGGCCCTCGTCGGAAAATCTTCAAACCTTTCGTCCGATCCATCTTGCAGGCTACCTCTCGAACGAACT
ATCGCAAGTCTCTTGGCCGGCCTTGCGCCTTGGCTATTGCTTGGCAGCGCCTATCGCCAGGTATTACTCC
AATCCCGAATATCCGAGATCGGGATCACCCGAGAGAAGTTCAACCTACATCCTCAATCCCGATCTATCCG
AGATCCGAGGAATATCGAAATCGGGGCGCGCCTGGCCTCCGCGCCGGGTTTTGGCGCCTCCCGCGGGCGC
CCCCCTCGTCACGGCGAGCGCTGCCACGTCAGACGAAGGGCGCAGGAGCGTCCTGATCCTTCCGCCCGGA
CGCTCAGGACAGCGGCCCGCTGCTCATAAGACTCGGCCTTAGAACCCCAGTATCAGCAGAAGGACATTTT
AGGACGGGACTTGGGTGACTCTAGGGCACTGGTTTTCTTTCCAGAGAGCGGAACAGGCGAGGAAAAGTAG
TCCCTTCTCGGCGATTCTGCGGAGGGATCTCCGTGGGGCGGTGAACGCCGATGATTATATAAGGACGCGC
CGGGTGTGGCACAGCTAGTTCCGTCGCAGCCGGGATTTGGGTCGCGGTTCTTGTTTGTGGATCGCTGTGA
TCGTCACTTGGTGAGTAGCGGGCTGCTGGGCTGGCCGGGGCTTTCGTGGCCGCCGGGCCGCTCGGTGGGA
CGGAAGCGTGTGGAGAGACCGCCAAGGGCTGTAGTCTGGGTCCGCGAGCAAGGTTGCCCTGAACTGGGGG
TTGGGGGGAGCGCAGCAAAATGGCGGCTGTTCCCGAGTCTTGAATGGAAGACGCTTGTGAGGCGGGCTGT
GAGGTCGTTGAAACAAGGTGGGGGGCATGGTGGGCGGCAAGAACCCAAGGTCTTGAGCCCTTCGCTAATG
CGGGAAAGCTCTTATTCGGGTGAGATGGGCTGGGCACCATCTGGGGACCCTGACGTGAAGTTTGTCACTG
ACTGGAGAACTCGGTTTGTCGTCTGTTGCGGGGGCGGCAGTTATGGCGGTGCCGTTGGGCAGTGCACCCG
TACCTTTGGGAGCGCGCGCCCTCGTCGTGTCGTGACGTCACCCGTTCTGTTGGCTTATAATGCAGGGTGG
GGCCACCTGCCGGTAGGTGTGCGGTAGGCTTTTCTCCGTCGCAGGACGCAGGGTTCGGGCCTAGGGTAGG
CTCTCCTGAATCGACAGGCGCCGGACCTCTGGTGAGGGGAGGGATAAGTGAGGCGTCAGTTTCTTTGGTC
GGTTTTATGTACCTATCTTCTTAAGTAGCTGAAGCTCCGGTTTTGAACTATGCGCTCGGGGTTGGCGAGT
GTGTTTTGTGAAGTTTTTTAGGCACCTTTTGAAATGTAATCATTTGGGTCAATATGTAATTTTCAGTGTT
AGACTTGTAAATTGTCCGCTAAATTCTGGCCGTTTTTGGCTTTTTTGTTAGACAACATGGGTAAAAAGCC
TGAACTCACCGCGACGTCTGTCGAGAAGTTTCTGATCGAAAAGTTCGACAGCGTCTCCGACCTGATGCAG
CTCTCGGAGGGCGAAGAATCTCGTGCTTTCAGCTTCGATGTAGGAGGGCGTGGATATGTCCTGCGGGTAA
ATAGCTGCGCCGATGGTTTCTACAAAGATCGTTATGTTTATCGGCACTTTGCATCCGCCGCGCTCCCGAT
TCCGGAAGTGCTTGACATTGGGGAGTTCAGCGAGAGCCTGACCTATTGCATCTCCCGCCGTGCACAGGGT
GTCACGTTGCAAGACCTGCCTGAAACCGAACTGCCCGCTGTTCTGCAGCCGGTCGCGGAGGCAATGGATG
CCATCGCTGCCGCCGATCTTAGCCAGACGAGCGGGTTCGGCCCATTCGGACCGCAAGGAATCGGTCAATA
CACTACATGGCGTGATTTCATATGCGCGATTGCTGATCCCCATGTGTATCACTGGCAAACTGTGATGGAC
GACACCGTCAGTGCGTCCGTCGCGCAGGCTCTCGATGAGCTGATGCTTTGGGCCGAGGACTGCCCCGAAG
TCCGGCACCTCGTGCACGCGGATTTCGGCTCCAACAATGTCCTGACGGACAATGGCCGCATAACAGCGGT
CATTGACTGGAGCGAGGCGATGTTCGGGGATTCCCAATACGAGGTCGCCAACATCTTCTTCTGGAGGCCG
TGGTTGGCTTGTATGGAGCAGCAGACGCGCTACTTCGAGCGGAGGCATCCGGAGCTTGCAGGATCGCCCC
GGCTCCGGGCGTATATGCTCCGCATTGGTCTTGACCAACTCTATCAGAGCTTGGTTGACGGCAATTTCGA
TGATGCAGCTTGGGCGCAGGGTCGATGCGACGCAATCGTCCGATCCGGAGCCGGGACTGTCGGGCGTACA
CAAATCGCCCGCAGAAGCGCCGCCGTCTGGACCGATGGCTGTGTAGAAGTACTCGCCGATAGTGGAAACC
GACGCCCCAGCACTCGTCCGAGGGCAAAGGAATAAGCTAGTATGTAAGCCTAGTCTTAGATAATAAAATC
GCTATCCATCGAAGATGGATGTGTGTTGGTTTTTTGTGTGTGTAACGCTAGGCGCGCCTGGTGTACCGAG
AACGATCCTCTCAGTGCGAGTCTCGACGATCCATATCGTTGCTTGGCAGTCAGCCAGTCGGAATCCAGCT
TGGGACCCAGGAAGTCCAATCGTCAGATATTGTACTCAAGCCTGGTCACGGCAGCGTACCGATCTGTTTA
AACCTAGATATTGATAGTCTGATCGGTCAACGTATAATCGAGTCCTAGCTTTTGCAAACATCTATCAAGA
GACAGGATCAGCAGGAGGCTTTCGCATGAGTATTCAACATTTCCGTGTCGCCCTTATTCCCTTTTTTGCG
GCATTTTGCCTTCCTGTTTTTGCTCACCCAGAAACGCTGGTGAAAGTAAAAGATGCTGAAGATCAGTTGG
GTGCGCGAGTGGGTTACATCGAACTGGATCTCAACAGCGGTAAGATCCTTGAGAGTTTTCGCCCCGAAGA
ACGCTTTCCAATGATGAGCACTTTTAAAGTTCTGCTATGTGGCGCGGTATTATCCCGTATTGACGCCGGG
CAAGAGCAACTCGGTCGCCGCATACACTATTCTCAGAATGACTTGGTTGAGTATTCACCAGTCACAGAAA
AGCATCTTACGGATGGCATGACAGTAAGAGAATTATGCAGTGCTGCCATAACCATGAGTGATAACACTGC
GGCCAACTTACTTCTGACAACGATTGGAGGACCGAAGGAGCTAACCGCTTTTTTGCACAACATGGGGGAT
CATGTAACTCGCCTTGATCGTTGGGAACCGGAGCTGAATGAAGCCATACCAAACGACGAGCGTGACACCA
CGATGCCTGTAGCAATGGCAACAACCTTGCGTAAACTATTAACTGGCGAACTACTTACTCTAGCTTCCCG
GCAACAGTTGATAGACTGGATGGAGGCGGATAAAGTTGCAGGACCACTTCTGCGCTCGGCCCTTCCGGCT
GGCTGGTTTATTGCTGATAAATCTGGAGCCGGTGAGCGTGGGTCTCGCGGTATCATTGCAGCACTGGGGC
CAGATGGTAAGCCCTCCCGTATCGTAGTTATCTACACGACGGGGAGTCAGGCAACTATGGATGAACGAAA
TAGACAGATCGCTGAGATAGGTGCCTCACTGATTAAGCATTGGTAACCGATTCTAGGTGCATTGGCGCAG
AAAAAAATGCCTGATGCGACGCTGCGCGTCTTATACTCCCACATATGCCAGATTCAGCAACGGATACGGC
TTCCCCAACTTGCCCACTTCCATACGTGTCCTCCTTACCAGAAATTTATCCTTAAGATCCCGAATCGTTT
AAACTCGACTCTGGCTCTATCGAATCTCCGTCGTTTCGAGCTTACGCGAACAGCCGTGGCGCTCATTTGC
TCGTCGGGCATCGAATCTCGTCAGCTATCGTCAGCTTACCTTTTTGGCAGCGATCGCGGCTCCCGACATC
TTGGACCATTAGCTCCACAGGTATCTTCTTCCCTCTAGTGGTCATAACAGCAGCTTCAGCTACCTCTCAA
TTCAAAAAACCCCTCAAGACCCGTTTAGAGGCCCCAAGGGGTTATGCTATCAATCGTTGCGTTACACACA
CAAAAAACCAACACACATCCATCTTCGATGGATAGCGATTTTATTATCTAACTGCTGATCGAGTGTAGCC
AGATCTAGTAATCAATTACGGGGTCATTAGTTCATAGCCCATATATGGAGTTCCG
Features (pLannotate 1.2.2; 21 found; start..end, strand, type, name):
      1..304     +  enhancer       CMV enhancer: human cytomegalovirus immediate early enhancer
    377..394     -  promoter       CMV promoter (fragment): human cytomegalovirus (CMV) immediate early promoter
    457..508     +  promoter       CMVd2 promoter: truncated human cytomegalovirus (CMV) immediate early promoter that yields moderately reduced expression relative to the full-length promoter
    586..1500    +  CDS            R1A_SARS2 (fragment): Experimental evidence at protein level: Swiss-Prot protein existence level 1. [Non-structural protein 10]: Plays a pivotal role in viral transcription by stimulating both nsp14 3'-5' exoribonuclease and nsp16 2'-O-methyltransferase activities. Therefore plays an essential role in viral mRNAs cap methylation. From Severe acute respiratory syndrome coronavirus 2 (2019-nCoV) (SARS-CoV-2).
   1564..1586    +  CDS            FLAG (fragment): FLAG® epitope tag, followed by an enterokinase cleavage site
   1656..1777    -  polyA_signal   SV40 poly(A) signal: SV40 polyadenylation signal
   1800..1869    -  CDS            large T antigen (fragment): large T antigen from SV40 (simian virus 40)
   1892..1938    +  terminator     T7 terminator: transcription terminator for bacteriophage T7 RNA polymerase
   1968..2104    +  terminator     rrnG terminator: transcription terminator from the E. coli ribosomal RNA rrnG operon (Albrechtsen et al., 1991)
   2149..2220    +  misc_feature   3' β-globin insulator: insulator downstream of the human β-globin locus (Farrell et al., 2002)
   2446..3034    -  rep_origin     ori: high-copy-number ColE1/pMB1/pBR322/pUC origin of replication
   3206..3270    -  CDS            bla(M) (fragment): β-lactamase lacking the signal sequence; bla(M); allows cytosolic expression of β-lactamase
   3534..4743    +  promoter       UbC promoter: human ubiquitin C promoter
   4753..5774    +  CDS            HygR (fragment): hygromycin B phosphotransferase confers resistance to hygromycin
   5802..5850    +  polyA_signal   poly(A) signal: synthetic polyadenylation signal
   6116..6976    +  CDS            AmpR: β-lactamase; bla; confers resistance to ampicillin, carbenicillin, and related antibiotics
   6989..7125    +  terminator     rrnG terminator: transcription terminator from the E. coli ribosomal RNA rrnG operon (Albrechtsen et al., 1991)
   7277..7348    +  misc_feature   5' β-globin insulator: insulator upstream of the human β-globin locus (Farrell et al., 2002)
   7353..7399    -  terminator     T7 terminator: transcription terminator for bacteriophage T7 RNA polymerase
   7417..7465    -  polyA_signal   poly(A) signal: synthetic polyadenylation signal
   7496..7545    +  enhancer       CMV enhancer (fragment): human cytomegalovirus immediate early enhancer
