[The description below was written by a language model from this plasmid's Addgene catalogue record and pLannotate feature annotations shown in this document.]
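Description:
pGBW-m4133949 is a mammalian expression plasmid built on the pTwist_CMV_Hygro_6 backbone for producing the SARS-CoV-2 3C-like proteinase (nsp5, the main protease), a mature cleavage product of the ORF1ab polyprotein. It is maintained in E. coli through a high-copy ColE1/pUC-type origin and an ampicillin resistance (β-lactamase) gene. A separate cassette, in which the human ubiquitin C promoter drives hygromycin B phosphotransferase followed by a synthetic polyadenylation signal, allows hygromycin selection of transfected mammalian cells, for example when deriving stable lines.

The wild-type nsp5 coding sequence (about 0.9 kb) lies downstream of the human cytomegalovirus immediate-early enhancer and promoter. The automated annotation matches this region to a fragment of the SARS-CoV-2 replicase polyprotein 1a, which fits the insert; the nsp10 function text attached to that hit is generic polyprotein annotation and does not describe this insert. According to the catalogue, the backbone supplies a C-terminal TEV-cleavable 3xFLAG tag. The feature table detects only a FLAG fragment just after the ORF and does not annotate the TEV site. An SV40 polyadenylation signal follows the tagged ORF.

The expression units are flanked by bacterial transcription terminators (T7 and rrnG), additional synthetic poly(A) signals, and short β-globin insulator elements, which presumably limit read-through and interference between cassettes. The tag design suits immunodetection, affinity purification with optional tag removal by TEV protease, and interaction or functional studies of the viral protease in mammalian cells, although the record states only mammalian expression as the purpose.
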