Addgene plasmid #152553: pGBW-m4133949
Purpose: Mammalian expression plasmid for SARS-CoV-2 3C-like proteinase
Depositing lab: Ginkgo Bioworks & Benjie Chen. Depositing organization: Ginkgo Bioworks.
Backbone
  Vector backbone: pTwist_CMV_Hygro_6
  Backbone size w/o insert (bp): 6525
  Vector type: Mammalian Expression
  Selectable markers: Hygromycin
Growth in bacteria
  Bacterial resistance: Ampicillin, 100 μg/mL
  Growth temperature: 37°C
  Growth strain: DH5alpha
  Copy number: High Copy
Gene/Insert
  Gene/Insert name: SARS-CoV-2 3C-like proteinase (alt name: nsp5)
  Species: Severe acute respiratory syndrome coronavirus 2
  Insert size (bp): 911
  Mutation: wt
  Entrez Gene: ORF1ab (a.k.a. GU280_gp01)
  Promoter: CMV
  Tag / fusion protein: Cleavable TEV;3xFlag (C terminal on backbone)
  Cloning method: Unknown
Resource information
  A portion of this plasmid was derived from a plasmid made by: GinkgoBioworks
Depositor comments: NCBI reference sequence: YP_009725301.1
How to cite: pGBW-m4133949 was a gift from Ginkgo Bioworks & Benjie Chen (Addgene plasmid # 152553 ; http://n2t.net/addgene:152553 ; RRID:Addgene_152553)
